Addgene plasmid #19371: pCM5.65
Depositing lab: Geraldine Seydoux. Depositing organization: Johns Hopkins University and School of Medicine. Publication: 3' UTRs are the primary regulators of gene expression in the C. elegans germline. Merritt C, Rasoloson D, Ko D, Seydoux G. Curr Biol. 2008 Oct 14;18(19):1476-82. doi: 10.1016/j.cub.2008.08.013. Epub 2008 Sep 25. PubMed 18818082.
Backbone
  Vector backbone: pDONRP2RP3
  Backbone size w/o insert (bp): 2641
  Vector type: Worm Expression
Growth in bacteria
  Bacterial resistance: Kanamycin, 50 μg/mL
  Growth temperature: 37°C
  Growth strain: DH5alpha
  Growth instructions: DH5alpha
  Copy number: Unknown
Gene/Insert
  Gene/Insert name: mes-3 3'utr in pDONRP2RP3
  Species: C. elegans (nematode)
  Insert size (bp): 846
  GenBank ID: CEU34812
  Cloning method: Gateway Cloning; 5′ cloning site attP2R (destroyed during cloning); 3′ cloning site attP3 (destroyed during cloning)
  Sequencing primers: 5′ M13Forward
Terms and licenses: Academic/Nonprofit Terms; Industry Terms: Not Available to Industry
How to cite: pCM5.65 was a gift from Geraldine Seydoux (Addgene plasmid # 19371 ; http://n2t.net/addgene:19371 ; RRID:Addgene_19371)
