[The description below was written by a language model from this plasmid's Addgene catalogue record and pLannotate feature annotations shown in this document.]
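Description:
pCM5.65 is a Gateway entry clone carrying the 3' untranslated region of the C. elegans gene mes-3. It was made by BP recombination of an 846 bp fragment into the pDONR P2R-P3 donor vector. The catalogue lists a 2,641 bp backbone, and the deposited sequence is 3,485 nt. The record classes it as a worm expression vector, but the plasmid has no promoter or coding sequence that would drive expression in nematodes. It is the third-position (3' element) building block for MultiSite Gateway assembly.

The attP2R and attP3 sites of the donor were consumed during cloning, leaving recombination sites flanking the insert. The automated annotation labels these as attR2 on one side and an attB3 core overlapping an attL-type fragment on the other, which fits the attR2/attL3 arrangement expected for this class of entry clone. The insert lies between them, at roughly positions 750 to 1,590, but is not itself annotated in the feature table.

The remaining features come from the standard pDONR backbone. The rrnB T1 and T2 terminators shield the cloning region from read-through transcription, and a T7 promoter sits next to the cassette. The short lacI and lacZα fragments are annotated only as partial matches. The plasmid replicates in E. coli from a high-copy ColE1/pUC-type origin and is selected with kanamycin through the aph(3')-Ia gene.

In an LR reaction, this 3' UTR module would be combined with a promoter entry clone and a coding-sequence (for example reporter) entry clone in a destination vector to build a complete transgene. The associated publication examines 3' UTRs as regulators of gene expression in the C. elegans germline, so the likely use is testing how the mes-3 3' UTR shapes germline expression patterns.
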