Features (pLannotate 1.2.2; 10 found; start..end, strand, type, name):
    121..213     +  CDS            lacI (fragment): lac repressor; lacI; The lac repressor binds to the lac operator to inhibit transcription in E. coli. This inhibition can be relieved by adding lactose or isopropyl-β-D-thiogalactopyranoside (IPTG).
    268..295     -  terminator     rrnB T2 terminator: transcription terminator T2 from the E. coli rrnB gene
    427..470     +  terminator     rrnB T1 terminator: Escherichia coli rrnB; transcription terminator T1 from the E. coli rrnB gene
    517..553     -  CDS            lacZα (fragment): LacZα fragment of β-galactosidase; lacZ fragment
    624..747     -  protein_bind   attR2: mutant version of attR; recombination site for the Gateway® LR reaction LR Clonase™
   1594..1614    -  protein_bind   attB3: mutant version of attB; core recombination site for the Gateway® BP reaction BP Clonase™
   1605..1690    -  protein_bind   attL1 (fragment): mutant version of attL; recombination site for the Gateway® LR reaction LR Clonase™
   1727..1745    -  promoter       T7 promoter: promoter for bacteriophage T7 RNA polymerase
   1879..2688    +  CDS            KanR: aminoglycoside phosphotransferase; aph(3')-Ia; confers resistance to kanamycin in bacteria or G418 (Geneticin®) in eukaryotes
   2835..3423    +  rep_origin     ori: high-copy-number ColE1/pMB1/pBR322/pUC origin of replication
>Addgene plasmid #19371 | pCM5.65 | depositor full sequence | sequence record 9026 | Author sequence
CTTTCCTGCGTTATCCCCTGATTCTGTGGATAACCGTATTACCGCCTTTGAGTGAGCTGATACCGCTCGC
CGCAGCCGAACGACCGAGCGCAGCGAGTCAGTGAGCGAGGAAGCGGAAGAGCGCCCAATACGCAAACCGC
CTCTCCCCGCGCGTTGGCCGATTCATTAATGCAGCTGGCACGACAGGTTTCCCGACTGGAAAGCGGGCAG
TGAGCGCAACGCAATTAATACGCGTACCGCTAGCCAGGAAGAGTTTGTAGAAACGCAAAAAGGCCATCCG
TCAGGATGGCCTTCTGCTTAGTTTGATGCCTGGCAGTTTATGGCGGGCGTCCTGCCCGCCACCCTCCGGG
CCGTTGCTTCACAACGTTCAAATCCGCTCCCGGCGGATTTGTCCTACTCAGGAGAGCGTTCACCGACAAA
CAACAGATAAAACGAAAGGCCCAGTCTTCCGACTGAGCCTTTCGTTTTATTTGATGCCTGGCAGTTCCCT
ACTCTCGCGTTAACGCTAGCATGGATGTTTTCCCAGTCACGACGTTGTAAAACGACGGCCAGTCTTAAGC
TCGGGCCCTGCAGCTCTAGAGCTCGAATTCTACAGGTCACTAATACCATCTAAGTAGTTGATTCATAGTG
ACTGCATATGTTGTGTTTTACAGTATTATGTAGTCTGTTTTTTATGCAAAATCTAATTTAATATATTGAT
ATTTATATCATTTTACGTTTCTCGTTCAACTTTCTTGTACAAAGTGGGATAGATTATCCCCTTTTTTCCT
TGTATCTTTTTCTTTTTGGAAATCCTGTGTTTAATCTCTTTTCCATTTATCAATCAACTATACCAAATCG
TGGTGGGTGGCAATTCTACTAAATGACATTAAAAATTAGTCTGAAAACATAGAAAATAATTTGATTCTTC
TGCAAATAACATTTGTTTCAGTTGAAACACTTGAAAAAATGATTAAAAATTACCTGGAAGTTGGAAATTG
TCGAATTTTGCTATTCGGCAATTGGAAACTTTCAGACTATTTTTGTGCAATTTTCAAATCTTTCAGCTGA
AATAAATGTTATTTTCATATTTTTAAATAAATTAATTTTCTATTTTGAGACTAATTTTTAATGAACAATA
TTGGCCAATTTATGGAATTGCCAAAAGTAATTTCCACCCACCGCTGATCCCAAAAATACTACAATTTTTA
GCACCTTTTGACCCAAAGAACGTCGTACTTCAATGATCTTCCAGATTACACGAGTCATCACTAAGTTTTT
CTTCATTTCTTTTTCTTTCATTTAAGTTTTTTTCTATCCATTTTATAAGTTCTTTCCTTGATTGTTCTCT
GCTCTACAACTCTTCTTTCTACTCACACTCCATGGATGTTGTGAAGCTTCTGTTATTTTGGAAATTTTAT
AATTTTACACAACTATTTGTACTATCCACTTTCAAGTTTTAATATTATCATTTTATCTCTCTGTTTTTTT
AATCAATATTTTGACAAAAAATTTCATTTGCCAAAATTTTTTGTAACAATCAACTATATCATTAATGCCA
CACCTATAAAATGCTTAAACATATGTCCGGATTTATTGGGAAGTTAAGAAATACAACTTTATTATACAAA
GTTGGCATTATAAAAAAGCATTGCTTATCAATTTGTTGCAACGAACAGGTCACTATCAGTCAAAATAAAA
TCATTATTTGGAGCTCCATGGTAGCGTTAACGCGGCCGCGATATCCCCTATAGTGAGTCGTATTACATGG
TCATAGCTGTTTCCTGGCAGCTCTGGCCCGTGTCTCAAAATCTCTGATGTTACATTGCACAAGATAAAAA
TATATCATCATGAACAATAAAACTGTCTGCTTACATAAACAGTAATACAAGGGGTGTTATGAGCCATATT
CAACGGGAAACGTCGAGGCCGCGATTAAATTCCAACATGGATGCTGATTTATATGGGTATAAATGGGCTC
GCGATAATGTCGGGCAATCAGGTGCGACAATCTATCGCTTGTATGGGAAGCCCGATGCGCCAGAGTTGTT
TCTGAAACATGGCAAAGGTAGCGTTGCCAATGATGTTACAGATGAGATGGTCAGACTAAACTGGCTGACG
GAATTTATGCCTCTTCCGACCATCAAGCATTTTATCCGTACTCCTGATGATGCATGGTTACTCACCACTG
CGATCCCCGGAAAAACAGCATTCCAGGTATTAGAAGAATATCCTGATTCAGGTGAAAATATTGTTGATGC
GCTGGCAGTGTTCCTGCGCCGGTTGCATTCGATTCCTGTTTGTAATTGTCCTTTTAACAGCGATCGCGTA
TTTCGTCTCGCTCAGGCGCAATCACGAATGAATAACGGTTTGGTTGATGCGAGTGATTTTGATGACGAGC
GTAATGGCTGGCCTGTTGAACAAGTCTGGAAAGAAATGCATAAACTTTTGCCATTCTCACCGGATTCAGT
CGTCACTCATGGTGATTTCTCACTTGATAACCTTATTTTTGACGAGGGGAAATTAATAGGTTGTATTGAT
GTTGGACGAGTCGGAATCGCAGACCGATACCAGGATCTTGCCATCCTATGGAACTGCCTCGGTGAGTTTT
CTCCTTCATTACAGAAACGGCTTTTTCAAAAATATGGTATTGATAATCCTGATATGAATAAATTGCAGTT
TCATTTGATGCTCGATGAGTTTTTCTAATCAGAATTGGTTAATTGGTTGTAACACTGGCAGAGCATTACG
CTGACTTGACGGGACGGCGCAAGCTCATGACCAAAATCCCTTAACGTGAGTTACGCGTCGTTCCACTGAG
CGTCAGACCCCGTAGAAAAGATCAAAGGATCTTCTTGAGATCCTTTTTTTCTGCGCGTAATCTGCTGCTT
GCAAACAAAAAAACCACCGCTACCAGCGGTGGTTTGTTTGCCGGATCAAGAGCTACCAACTCTTTTTCCG
AAGGTAACTGGCTTCAGCAGAGCGCAGATACCAAATACTGTCCTTCTAGTGTAGCCGTAGTTAGGCCACC
ACTTCAAGAACTCTGTAGCACCGCCTACATACCTCGCTCTGCTAATCCTGTTACCAGTGGCTGCTGCCAG
TGGCGATAAGTCGTGTCTTACCGGGTTGGACTCAAGACGATAGTTACCGGATAAGGCGCAGCGGTCGGGC
TGAACGGGGGGTTCGTGCACACAGCCCAGCTTGGAGCGAACGACCTACACCGAACTGAGATACCTACAGC
GTGAGCATTGAGAAAGCGCCACGCTTCCCGAAGGGAGAAAGGCGGACAGGTATCCGGTAAGCGGCAGGGT
CGGAACAGGAGAGCGCACGAGGGAGCTTCCAGGGGGAAACGCCTGGTATCTTTATAGTCCTGTCGGGTTT
CGCCACCTCTGACTTGAGCGTCGATTTTTGTGATGCTCGTCAGGGGGGCGGAGCCTATGGAAAAACGCCA
GCAACGCGGCCTTTTTACGGTTCCTGGCCTTTTGCTGGCCTTTTGCTCACATGTT
