>Addgene plasmid #19371 | pCM5.65 | addgene partial sequence | sequence record 25178 | 19371 with M13for
NNNNNNNNNTCTNGAGCTCNNNNCTACAGGTCACTAATACCATCTAAGTAGTTGGTTCATAGTGACTGCA
TATGTTGTGTTTTACAGTATTATGTAGTCTGTTTTTTATGCAAAATCTAATTTAATATATTGATATTTAT
ATCATTTTACGTTTCTCGTTCAACTTTCTTGTACAAAGTGGGATAGATTATCCCCTTTTTTCCTTGTATC
TTTTTCTTTTTGGAAATCCTGTGTTTAATCTCTTTTCCATTTATCAATCAACTATACCAAATCGTGGTGG
GTGGCAATTCTACTAAATGACATTAAAAATTAGTCTGAAAACATAGAAAATAATTTGATTCTTCTGCAAA
TAACATTTGTTTCAGTTGAAACACTTGAAAAAATGATTAAAAATTACCTGGAAGTTGGAAATTGTCGAAT
TTTGCTATTCGGCAATTGGAAACTTTCAGACTATTTTTGTGCAATTTTCAAATCTTTCAGCTGAAATAAA
TGTTATTTTCATATTTTTAAATAAATTAATTTTCTATTTTGAGACTAATTTTTAATGAACAATATTGGCC
AATTTATGGAATTGCCAAAAGTAATTTCCACCCACCGCTGATCCCAAAAATACTACAATTTTTAGCACCT
TTTGACCCAAAGAACGTCGTACTTCAATGATCTTCCAGATTACACGAGTCATCACTAAGTTTTTCTTCAT
TTCTTTTTCTTTCATTTAAGTTTTTTTCTATCCATTTTANAN
